>Addgene plasmid #225990 | pGW_RUBY_EggCas9 | addgene full sequence | sequence record 448019 | Addgene NGS Result
CAGTTGCGTGAGCGCATACGCTACTTGCATTACAGCTTACGAACCGAACAGGCTTATGTCCACTGGGTTC
GTGCCCGAATTGATCACAGGCAGCAACGCTCTGTCATCGTTACAATCAACATGCTACCCTCCGCGAGATC
ATCCGTGTTTCAAACCCGGCAGCTTAGTTGCCGTTCTTCCGAATAGCATCGGTAACATGAGCAAAGTCTG
CCGCCTTACAACGGCTCTCCCGCTGACGCCGTCCCGGACTGATGGGCTGCCTGTATCGAGTGGTGATTTT
GTGCCGAGCTGCCGGTCGGGGAGCTGTTGGCTGGCTGGTGGCAGGATATATTGTGGTGTAAACAAATTGA
CGCTTAGACAACTTAATAACACATTGCGGACGTTTTTAATGTACTGAATTAACGCCGAATTGAATTCGAA
TAAAAGCATTTGCGTTTGGTTTATCATTGCGTTTATACAAGGACAGAGATCCACTGAGCTGGAATAGCTT
AAAACCATTATCAGAACAAAATAAACCATTTTTTGTTAAGAATCAGAGCATAGTAAACAACAGAAACAAC
CTAAGAGAGGTAACTTGTCCAAGAAGATAGCTAATTATATCTATTTTATAAAAGTTATCATAGTTTGTAA
GTCACAAAAGATGCAAATAACAGAGAAACTAGGAGACTTGAGAATATACATTCTTGTATATTTGTATTCG
AGATTGTGAAAATTTGACCATAAGTTTAAATTCTTAAAAAGATATATCTGATCTAGGTGATGGTTATAGA
CTGTAATTTTACCACATGTTTAATGATGGATAGTGACACACATGACACATCGACAACACTATAGCATCTT
ATTTAGATTACAACATGAAATTTTTCTGTAATACATGTCTTTGTACATAATTTAAAAGTAATTCCTAAGA
AATATATTTATACAAGGAGTTTAAAGAAAACATAGCATAAAGTTCAATGAGTAGTAAAAACCATATACAG
TATATAGCATAAAGTTCAATGAGTTTATTACAAAAGCATTGGTTCACTTTCTGTAACACGACGTTAAACC
TTCGTCTCCAATAGGAGCGCTACTGATTCAACATGCCAATATATACTAAATACGTTTCTACAGTCAAATG
CTTTAACGTTTCATGATTAAGTGACTATTTACCGTCAATCCTTTCCCATTCCTCCCACTAATCCAACTTT
TTAATTACTCTTAAATCACCACTAAGCTAGTAACGCCTATCATGAATTAGCTCTACTAAATCTAGCAACC
TTTCAAATTTGCAGTATTGCAGGTGTCTCTGTGTCTTTAAAATAGTTGCCTTATGATTTCTTCGGTTTCA
AGATGATCAAATAGTTATAGATTTCATGCTCACACATGCTCATTAGATGTGTACATACTTTACTTACCCA
AATCTATTTTCTCGCAAAGATTTTGATGGTAAAGCTGATTTGGTTCTATTGAACTAAATCAAACGAGTTT
CAGACTGAGTGATTCTAATCCGGCCCATTAGCCCCTAAACAGACCCACTAATTACGCAGCTTTTAATAGA
GTAATTACACCTAGTTTACCCACTAAACCACTAAGCACTAATTATCTCACAATCTAATGAGCTTCCCTCG
TAATTACTTGGGCTTTCACTCTACCATTTATTTGTAACAGTCAAGTCTCTACTGTCTCTATATAAACTCT
CTAAAGTTAACACACAATTCTCATCACAAACAAATCAACCAAAGCAACTTCTACTCTTTCTTCTTTCGAC
CTTATCAATCTGTTGAGAAATCTAGATGGATTACAAGGACCACGACGGGGATTACAAGGACCACGACATT
GATTACAAGGATGATGATGACAAGATGGCTCCGAAGAAGAAGAGGAAGGTTGGCATCCACGGGGTGCCAG
CTGCTGACAAGAAGTACTCGATCGGCCTCGATATTGGGACTAACTCTGTTGGCTGGGCCGTGATCACCGA
CGAGTACAAGGTGCCCTCAAAGAAGTTCAAGGTCCTGGGCAACACCGATCGGCATTCCATCAAGAAGAAT
CTCATTGGCGCTCTCCTGTTCGACAGCGGCGAGACGGCTGAGGCTACGCGGCTCAAGCGCACCGCCCGCA
GGCGGTACACGCGCAGGAAGAATCGCATCTGCTACCTGCAGGAGATTTTCTCCAACGAGATGGCGAAGGT
TGACGATTCTTTCTTCCACAGGCTGGAGGAGTCATTCCTCGTGGAGGAGGATAAGAAGCACGAGCGGCAT
CCAATCTTCGGCAACATTGTCGACGAGGTTGCCTACCACGAGAAGTACCCTACGATCTACCATCTGCGGA
AGAAGCTCGTGGACTCCACAGATAAGGCGGACCTCCGCCTGATCTACCTCGCTCTGGCCCACATGATTAA
GTTCAGGGGCCATTTCCTGATCGAGGGGGATCTCAACCCGGACAATAGCGATGTTGACAAGCTGTTCATC
CAGCTCGTGCAGACGTACAACCAGCTCTTCGAGGAGAACCCCATTAATGCGTCAGGCGTCGACGCGAAGG
CTATCCTGTCCGCTAGGCTCTCGAAGTCTCGGCGCCTCGAGAACCTGATCGCCCAGCTGCCGGGCGAGAA
GAAGAACGGCCTGTTCGGGAATCTCATTGCGCTCAGCCTGGGGCTCACGCCCAACTTCAAGTCGAATTTC
GATCTCGCTGAGGACGCCAAGCTGCAGCTCTCCAAGGACACATACGACGATGACCTGGATAACCTCCTGG
CCCAGATCGGCGATCAGTACGCGGACCTGTTCCTCGCTGCCAAGAATCTGTCGGACGCCATCCTCCTGTC
TGATATTCTCAGGGTGAACACCGAGATTACGAAGGCTCCGCTCTCAGCCTCCATGATCAAGCGCTACGAC
GAGCACCATCAGGATCTGACCCTCCTGAAGGCGCTGGTCAGGCAGCAGCTCCCCGAGAAGTACAAGGAGA
TCTTCTTCGATCAGTCGAAGAACGGCTACGCTGGGTACATTGACGGCGGGGCCTCTCAGGAGGAGTTCTA
CAAGTTCATCAAGCCGATTCTGGAGAAGATGGACGGCACGGAGGAGCTGCTGGTGAAGCTCAATCGCGAG
GACCTCCTGAGGAAGCAGCGGACATTCGATAACGGCAGCATCCCACACCAGATTCATCTCGGGGAGCTGC
ACGCTATCCTGAGGAGGCAGGAGGACTTCTACCCTTTCCTCAAGGATAACCGCGAGAAGATCGAGAAGAT
TCTGACTTTCAGGATCCCGTACTACGTCGGCCCACTCGCTAGGGGCAACTCCCGCTTCGCTTGGATGACC
CGCAAGTCAGAGGAGACGATCACGCCGTGGAACTTCGAGGAGGTGGTCGACAAGGGCGCTAGCGCTCAGT
CGTTCATCGAGAGGATGACGAATTTCGACAAGAACCTGCCAAATGAGAAGGTGCTCCCTAAGCACTCGCT
CCTGTACGAGTACTTCACAGTCTACAACGAGCTGACTAAGGTGAAGTATGTGACCGAGGGCATGAGGAAG
CCGGCTTTCCTGTCTGGGGAGCAGAAGAAGGCCATCGTGGACCTCCTGTTCAAGACCAACCGGAAGGTCA
CGGTTAAGCAGCTCAAGGAGGACTACTTCAAGAAGATTGAGTGCTTCGATTCGGTCGAGATCTCTGGCGT
TGAGGACCGCTTCAACGCCTCCCTGGGGACCTACCACGATCTCCTGAAGATCATTAAGGATAAGGACTTC
CTGGACAACGAGGAGAATGAGGATATCCTCGAGGACATTGTGCTGACACTCACTCTGTTCGAGGACCGGG
AGATGATCGAGGAGCGCCTGAAGACTTACGCCCATCTCTTCGATGACAAGGTCATGAAGCAGCTCAAGAG
GAGGAGGTACACCGGCTGGGGGAGGCTGAGCAGGAAGCTCATCAACGGCATTCGGGACAAGCAGTCCGGG
AAGACGATCCTCGACTTCCTGAAGAGCGATGGCTTCGCGAACCGCAATTTCATGCAGCTGATTCACGATG
ACAGCCTCACATTCAAGGAGGATATCCAGAAGGCTCAGGTGAGCGGCCAGGGGGACTCGCTGCACGAGCA
TATCGCGAACCTCGCTGGCTCGCCAGCTATCAAGAAGGGGATTCTGCAGACCGTGAAGGTTGTGGACGAG
CTGGTGAAGGTCATGGGCAGGCACAAGCCTGAGAACATCGTCATTGAGATGGCCCGGGAGAATCAGACCA
CGCAGAAGGGCCAGAAGAACTCACGCGAGAGGATGAAGAGGATCGAGGAGGGCATTAAGGAGCTGGGGTC
CCAGATCCTCAAGGAGCACCCGGTGGAGAACACGCAGCTGCAGAATGAGAAGCTCTACCTGTACTACCTC
CAGAATGGCCGCGATATGTATGTGGACCAGGAGCTGGATATTAACAGGCTCAGCGATTACGACGTCGATC
ATATCGTTCCACAGTCATTCCTGAAGGATGACTCCATTGACAACAAGGTCCTCACCAGGTCGGACAAGAA
CCGGGGCAAGTCTGATAATGTTCCTTCAGAGGAGGTCGTTAAGAAGATGAAGAACTACTGGCGCCAGCTC
CTGAATGCCAAGCTGATCACGCAGCGGAAGTTCGATAACCTCACAAAGGCTGAGAGGGGCGGGCTCTCTG
AGCTGGACAAGGCGGGCTTCATCAAGAGGCAGCTGGTCGAGACACGGCAGATCACTAAGCACGTTGCGCA
GATTCTCGACTCACGGATGAACACTAAGTACGATGAGAATGACAAGCTGATCCGCGAGGTGAAGGTCATC
ACCCTGAAGTCAAAGCTCGTCTCCGACTTCAGGAAGGATTTCCAGTTCTACAAGGTTCGGGAGATCAACA
ATTACCACCATGCCCATGACGCGTACCTGAACGCGGTGGTCGGCACAGCTCTGATCAAGAAGTACCCAAA
GCTCGAGAGCGAGTTCGTGTACGGGGACTACAAGGTTTACGATGTGAGGAAGATGATCGCCAAGTCGGAG
CAGGAGATTGGCAAGGCTACCGCCAAGTACTTCTTCTACTCTAACATTATGAATTTCTTCAAGACAGAGA
TCACTCTGGCCAATGGCGAGATCCGGAAGCGCCCCCTCATCGAGACGAACGGCGAGACGGGGGAGATCGT
GTGGGACAAGGGCAGGGATTTCGCGACCGTCAGGAAGGTTCTCTCCATGCCACAAGTGAATATCGTCAAG
AAGACAGAGGTCCAGACTGGCGGGTTCTCTAAGGAGTCAATTCTGCCTAAGCGGAACAGCGACAAGCTCA
TCGCCCGCAAGAAGGACTGGGATCCGAAGAAGTACGGCGGGTTCGACAGCCCCACTGTGGCCTACTCGGT
CCTGGTTGTGGCGAAGGTTGAGAAGGGCAAGTCCAAGAAGCTCAAGAGCGTGAAGGAGCTGCTGGGGATC
ACGATTATGGAGCGCTCCAGCTTCGAGAAGAACCCGATCGATTTCCTGGAGGCGAAGGGCTACAAGGAGG
TGAAGAAGGACCTGATCATTAAGCTCCCCAAGTACTCACTCTTCGAGCTGGAGAACGGCAGGAAGCGGAT
GCTGGCTTCCGCTGGCGAGCTGCAGAAGGGGAACGAGCTGGCTCTGCCGTCCAAGTATGTGAACTTCCTC
TACCTGGCCTCCCACTACGAGAAGCTCAAGGGCAGCCCCGAGGACAACGAGCAGAAGCAGCTGTTCGTCG
AGCAGCACAAGCATTACCTCGACGAGATCATTGAGCAGATTTCCGAGTTCTCCAAGCGCGTGATCCTGGC
CGACGCGAATCTGGATAAGGTCCTCTCCGCGTACAACAAGCACCGCGACAAGCCAATCAGGGAGCAGGCT
GAGAATATCATTCATCTCTTCACCCTGACGAACCTCGGCGCCCCTGCTGCTTTCAAGTACTTCGACACAA
CTATCGATCGCAAGAGGTACACAAGCACTAAGGAGGTCCTGGACGCGACCCTCATCCACCAGTCGATTAC
CGGCCTCTACGAGACGCGCATCGACCTGTCTCAGCTCGGGGGCGACAAGCGGCCAGCGGCGACGAAGAAG
GCGGGGCAGGCGAAGAAGAAGAAGTGAGCTCAGAGCTTTCGTTCGTATCATCGGTTTCGACAACGTTCGT
CAAGTTCAATGCATCAGTTTCATTGCGCACACACCAGAATCCTACTGAGTTTGAGTATTATGGCATTGGG
AAAACTGTTTTTCTTGTACCATTTGTTGTGCTTGTAATTTACTGTGTTTTTTATTCGGTTTTCGCTATCG
AACTGTGAAATGGAAATGGATGGAGAAGAGTTAATGAATGATATGGTCCTTTTGTTCATTCTCAAATTAA
TATTATTTGTTTTTTCTCTTATTTGTTGTGTGTTGAATTTGAAATTATAAGAGATATGCAAACATTTTGT
TTTGAGTAAAAATGTGTCAAATCGTGGCCTCTAATGACCGAAGTTAATATGAGGAGTAAAACACTTGTAG
TTGTACCATTATGCTTATTCACTAGGCAACAAATATATTTTCAGACCTAGAAAAGCTGCAAATGTTACTG
AATACAAGTATGTCCTCTTGTGTTTTAGACATTTATGAACTTTCCTTTATGTAATTTTCCAGAATCCTTG
TCAGATTCTAATCATTGCTTTATAATTATAGTTATACTCATGGATTTGTAGTTGAGTATGAAAATATTTT
TTAATGCATTTTATGACTTGCCAATTGATTGACAACGAGCTCCCTAGGCCTGTTATCCCTAACAAGTTTG
TACAAAAAAGCTGAACGAGAAACGTAAAATGATATAAATATCAATATATTAAATTAGATTTTGCATAAAA
AACAGACTACATAATACTGTAAAACACAACATATCCAGTCACTATGGCGGCCGCATTAGGCACCCCAGGC
TTTACACTTTATGCTTCCGGCTCGTATAATGTGTGGATTTTGAGTTAGGATCCGTCGAGATTTTCAGGAG
CTAAGGAAGCTAAAATGGAGAAAAAAATCACTGGATATACCACCGTTGATATATCCCAATGGCATCGTAA
AGAACATTTTGAGGCATTTCAGTCAGTTGCTCAATGTACCTATAACCAGACCGTTCAGCTGGATATTACG
GCCTTTTTAAAGACCGTAAAGAAAAATAAGCACAAGTTTTATCCGGCCTTTATTCACATTCTTGCCCGCC
TGATGAATGCTCATCCGGAATTCCGTATGGCAATGAAAGACGGTGAGCTGGTGATATGGGATAGTGTTCA
CCCTTGTTACACCGTTTTCCATGAGCAAACTGAAACGTTTTCATCGCTCTGGAGTGAATACCACGACGAT
TTCCGGCAGTTTCTACACATATATTCGCAAGATGTGGCGTGTTACGGTGAAAACCTGGCCTATTTCCCTA
AAGGGTTTATTGAGAATATGTTTTTCGTCTCAGCCAATCCCTGGGTGAGTTTCACCAGTTTTGATTTAAA
CGTGGCCAATATGGACAACTTCTTCGCCCCCGTTTTCACCATGGGCAAATATTATACGCAAGGCGACAAG
GTGCTGATGCCGCTGGCGATTCAGGTTCATCATGCCGTTTGTGATGGCTTCCATGTCGGCAGAATGCTTA
ATGAATTACAACAGTACTGCGATGAGTGGCAGGCGGGGCGTAATCTAGAGGATCCGGCTTACTAAAAGCC
AGATAACAGTATGCGTATTTGCGCGCTGATTTTTGCGGTATAAGAATATATACTGATATGTATACCCGAA
GTATGTCAAAAAGAGGTATGCTATGAAGCAGCGTATTACAGTGACAGTTGACAGCGACAGCTATCAGTTG
CTCAAGGCATATATGATGTCAATATCTCCGGTCTGGTAAGCACAACCATGCAGAATGAAGCCCGTCGTCT
GCGTGCCGAACGCTGGAAAGCGGAAAATCAGGAAGGGATGGCTGAGGTCGCCCGGTTTATTGAAATGAAC
GGCTCTTTTGCTGACGAGAACAGGGGCTGGTGAAATGCAGTTTAAGGTTTACACCTATAAAAGAGAGAGC
CGTTATCGTCTGTTTGTGGATGTACAGAGTGATATTATTGACACGCCCGGGCGACGGATGGTGATCCCCC
TGGCCAGTGCACGTCTGCTGTCAGATAAAGTCCCCCGTGAACTTTACCCGGTGGTGCATATCGGGGATGA
AAGCTGGCGCATGATGACCACCGATATGGCCAGTGTGCCGGTCTCCGTTATCGGGGAAGAAGTGGCTGAT
CTCAGCCACCGCGAAAATGACATCAAAAACGCCATTAACCTGATGTTCTGGGGAATATAAATGTCAGGCT
CCCTTATACACAGCCAGTCTGCAGGTCGACCATAGTGACTGGATATGTTGTGTTTTACAGTATTATGTAG
TCTGTTTTTTATGCAAAATCTAATTTAATATATTGATATTTATATCATTTTACGTTTCTCGTTCAGCTTT
CTTGTACAAAGTGGTTCGATAATTCCGATCCAGCCTAGGCCCGGGCCTGAGGACGCGTCCATGGTTAATT
AAGACGTCCGGACCGACTAGTGGATCCTCTAGAGTCGACCTGCAGGCATGCAAGCTTGTTTGGGGATCTA
GTGTTTTACTCCTCATATTAACTTCGGTCATTAGAGGCCACGATTTGACACATTTTTACTCAAAACAAAA
TGTTTGCATATCTCTTATAATTTCAAATTCAACACACAACAAATAAGAGAAAAAACAAATAATATTAATT
TGAGAATGAACAAAAGGACCATATCATTCATTAACTCTTCTCCATCCATTTCCATTTCACAGTTCGATAG
CGAAAACCGAATAAAAAACACAGTAAATTACAAGCACAACAAATGGTACAAGAAAAACAGTTTTCCCAAT
GCCATAATACTCGAACAAGCTAGCTTACTCAGTTAGGTCTTATCTTTAATCATATTCCATAGTCCATACC
ATAGCACATACAGTAGTTATATGCTGGAGAAGAGATCCAACAAAACATTCACAATGGATTATAGAAACAT
TTGTTTATTCATTATAATGAGATGTTACATTCATTTAATATTAGAAAAAGCCACAAATTCATAACACAAC
AAGCCAAGAAAAAAACACAAACTTAAGCACACAACCTTTTTATTTGACACACCAAATATTTCATCTTCAT
CTTCATATTCACTATCACTGGAGGCTTGGCTCAAGTTTGGCCTGCATGACGGCGTCGAGGAAATCGTCGA
TCGCCTTCACGGAGGAGCCCTTCAGCTCTTTTTCCTCGTTCACGGCGTCCTTGAGCTTTTTGCCCATTTC
CACGGCGCGATTCTTCATCTCCCAGCCTTTGGAGCCCTCGTTGCGCTCAAGGATCATCTCGACGATGCGC
TTGACCTTCTCTTTGGAGATCTCGCCTTCGAGGCCTCTAGCAAGCTCAACCGCGACGCCCATCTCATCTT
CGAGGTACTTGAGGTTGTAGGCCTGCTCGGCAGCAAGTGGCCATCCAAGCATCGGAACGCCCTCGCGAAG
AGACTCAAGGATGCTGTTCCATCCGCAGTGGGTGAGAAAGCCGCCGATGGATTCATGGTTGAGGATCTCA
AGCTGCGGGCCGAGCTTGTACACGAGCTTGCCCTGTTTCTTCACCTTCATGCGTTCCTCAAAGCCCTCTG
GCAGCCACTCTGGGCGCATCTCTTCGTTGATGTCGAAGCCGAACGGGGCTCTGATCACCCAGAGGAATGG
CTTCTCGGAGGACTCAAGGCCAGCAGCGAGTTCCATCATCTGCGTCGGGCTGATCGTGTTCTGGGAGCCG
AAGGAGATGTAGAGGACGGAGTCCGGCTCTTTGAGGCTGAGCCACTGCACGAACTCGGCGCCTGTTGAAT
TGTTGTCGGAGGAGGAGTGCTGCACTGGGGAAGCAATAAGTGGGCCGATGCCCCAGATCGGCAGCTTGGT
GTAGTTGCGGAGGATGGAGAAGCCGAGTGTCTCGATCTCTTCCACGGAGTTGCAGAGCCAGCCAAAAGAC
TTCATGGACTGGCGGAGCTGCGGCTGGAAATACTTGGACCAATCGTCGGAGCCGTCGGCATATCTGAGGA
ACCGATGGAGCTGGGACCTGCGGAACTTATGGTTCTCTGGGAAGCCTGGCAGCGGGAACTCTTGGTCGTC
GGAGTAGTTCTGGTGCGGGAGATCGTTCCAGATGGACACGTAGGCGGATGTGCCATAAGCGCCGCCTGTT
GTGAACACCACGCCTGTAGAGCCCACATCCTTGGCCACCTGGTCAACCCAGCCGAGGAACACATCATGGA
TCACGCAGAGTGGTGGCCTGGCTGGGCTGAAATGCCTGGAGATGTAATCGCGGAGGTGCGGATCGAGGCT
GATGGTGGAATGGAAGAGGGACACCACGAGCGGGAGTGTGAGCTTATCGGTGTTCTCGATGCCCGGTGGG
AGTCCGTGGTTGGTGGAGTTGAATGGCAGCTCGACGATCCTGATGCCGCTGGAGGAGTAGGAATGGTGGT
GAAGGAGGTGCCTGAGGAAGCCGGCATTGAGCGGAGTTGTGAGCAGGGTGATGATCACGTGGGAGCGCTT
GTAGAGGAACATGGCGAGTTCGAGAAATGGCCTGAGGTGGCCCTGCGCCATGAACGGGATCATGAGGATG
TGCTGTGTCTCGCCCTCGCCGTTGGTGTTCATCTTGATGGCGGTCATGGGGCCAGGATTTTCCTCAACAT
CTCCTGCTTGCTTGAGCAGGCTAAAGTTGGTTGCTCCGGATCCGGCGGAGGTGAACTTGTAGGAGCCGTG
GCAAAGTGTGCCATGATCCCAGGAGGAGTGGATCAGCTCGGCCTTCCACTTTTCACCAGCAGCGCCGAGC
ACAACGTGGAGCGGGTAGAAGTGCTCTGGAAATGGATGGGCGAGCTTCCAGTTCGGGGCCTTGCTCTCGT
AGATGTTCACTTCCTCGAAGCGGCCGTTGATGAGGGCCTTCCTAAGCCAAGAATCGAAGGCAGCGGCCCA
AGGGGCAACACCATCGAAGTAGTGCGGTGTCTCATCGAGTGGATGTGTGGCGCTGCCGGAGCCAATAATG
AGCACGCCATCATTCTTGAGCGGCGCGAGGGCTCTGCCGAGATTGTAGTGGTAGGTGCCGTCGAGATGTG
GCTGAACTGAGAGCTGGCACACCGGGATGTCCGCCTCTGGATACATGAGCATGAGTGGAACCCAGGCGCC
GTGATCAAGGCCCCTCTTTTGGTCTGTCTCGGCTGTCTCGAACCCGGACTTCTTGAGGATCTCTTCCACC
TTTCTCGCAAGCTCTGGCTCGCCTGGAGCTGGGTACTTGAACTGGTACATGGCGGCTGGGTAGTCGTCGA
AGTCGTGGATGGTGTCGTTGATGTGCACGGCGTTCACGGTTGGCTTCACTGTCTCCCAGTGGCCGGAGAT
GATGAGGATGGCCTTCGGCTTCTTGGAGAAAATCTTCTCGCGCCATGTCTCGAAGAACGGCCTGAGCGGA
TGTGTATCCTCGACGGTGAGGATCGGGTTGCCGTGGGTGATGAAGAAGGACTCTTTGATCATCTGGTCGT
TGGCGTCCTCGCCGTTCATCATCTTCATAGGCCCGGGGTTCTCTTCTACATCACCTGCCTGCTTAAGGAG
GCTAAAATTGGTAGCTCCGCTACCGTAGCGCGGAATCGGGATGAGCTTGAGCGGCTTGGTCTTTTGGAGC
GCAATGCCGAACTTCTCGTCCATGTCGAGGTCCTTCGGGGAGATGTCGCCTTCGAGCTTCCAGTTGAAGA
ACTGGAGGAGTGTGGCGAGCATGAGGGTGAGCATCCTGATGGCGAGATTCATGCCTGGGCAAATTCTGCG
GCCAGCGCCAAATGGAAGGAGGCCGAAATCGCGGCCCTTAACATCGATCTCGCAGCCGATGAAGCGCTCT
GGGCTGAAAATATCGGCGTTCTGCCAGGCGTTTGGGTCCCTGCCAATGGCCCAGAGGTTCACGAGGATCT
GGGCATCCTTCGGCACGATGTAGCCGTACAGCTCGACATCGGTGTCGGCCTTTCTTGGGAGCAAGAACAC
GGTCGGCGGATGGAGGCGGAGTGTCTCTTTGATGATCGCCTGGAGGTACGGCAGGTTGATGATGTCGGAC
TCTTGGATCTGCTTGTCCTTGCCGAGGACCTGCTTGATTTCCTCTTGGGCCTTTTCCATCATCTCTGGAT
TGCGGATCAGCTCGGTCATCACCCACTCGAATGTGGAGGATGTGGTATCGGTGCCGGCGTCGAAGATGTC
CACGAGGAGGTGGTTGATCTCGCCCATCGTCAGCTCGTTCTGCTTGAACAGCTGGAGGAGCACATCGAGC
ACGTCGTCGGTGGTGGTGGTAGTTGTGGTGGAGGAATCTGGGGCGAGTCTCTCGCAGATGATGCCCTGGA
ACACGGCGATCAGCTTGTCGAAGGAGCAGGCGAGCCTTCTTCTAATGCCAGATGGGTCAACGCAGCCGAG
AATCGGGAAGTAGTCGGCGTAGTTCGGCTTGCCTATATCTTCCATGATGTTCCAGATCAGCTCTTTGAAC
TCTTGGCTGGTATGGGACTTGTGGTGCGCCAGCTCGACGCTGAAGAACAGCTTGCTGAGGAGGTTGAGGC
TGGTCGTAAAGGCGGCCTTGCCAATATCCACGGCCTGGCCTTTCTGGGCGCACTCTTGAACGTACTCGTA
GAGCTGCTGCACCTTGGCGTGCCTGAATGTCTGGCAGGCATCGAGTCTCTGTGGGGAGAGCAGATGCACG
GCGGTAATCTTGCGGAAGTTGCGCCACTTCGGAGACACCGGGAGCCAAGACATGGTGAGCTTGTGGTGGT
CGCCGGCTGTAACACTATTCGGGATCGTGCGGTTGGAGAGCGGGTGATCCTTCTTGAGGAACATCTCTTT
GGCCACGTCGGCAGAGGACACAACGATGGTGGTCACAGAGCCGAGTCTGAGGGAAATGAGTGGGCCGTGA
ATCTTGGCGAGGTTGGCGAAGGACCGATGCGGCTTCTTGCCCACCTCAAGGATGTTGCCGATGATCGGAA
GCGGCTTTGGTCCTGGCGGAAGCAGCTTGGTGGTCTGCTGGGAGAACAGCAGCTTGATGAAGTGGAAGCT
GATGAACCAGATCGCGAGGATCATGGCGAGGGTCGCATGATCCATACTAGTTTTCAGCGTGTCCTCTCCA
AATGAAATGAACTTCCTTATATAGAGGAAGGGTCTTGCGAAGGATAGTGGGATTGTGCGTCATCCCTTAC
GTCAGTGGAGATATCACATCAATCCACTTGCTTTGAAGACGTGGTTGGAACGTCTTCTTTTTCCACGATG
CTCCTCGTGGGTGGGGGTCCATCTTTGGGACCACTGTCGGCAGAGGCATCTTGAACGATAGCCTTTCCTT
TATCGCAATGATGGCATTTGTAGGTGCCACCTTCCTTTTCTACTGTCCTTTTGATGAAGTGACAGATAGC
TGGGCAATGGAATCCGAGGAGGTTTCCCGATATTACCCTTTGTTGAAAAGTCTCAATAGCCCTTTGGTCT
TCTGAGACTGTATCTTTGATATTCTTGGAGTAGACGAGAGTGTCGTGCTCCACCATGTTCACATCAATCC
ACTTGCTTTGAAGACGTGGTTGGAACGTCTTCTTTTTCCACGATGCTCCTCGTGGGTGGGGGTCCATCTT
TGGGACCACTGTCGGCAGAGGCATCTTGAACGATAGCCTTTCCTTTATCGCAATGATGGCATTTGTAGGT
GCCACCTTCCTTTTCTACTGTCCTTTTGATGAAGTGACAGATAGCTGGGCAATGGAATCCGAGGAGGTTT
CCCGATATTACCCTTTGTTGAAAAGTCTCAAAACTATCAGTGTTTGACAGGATATATTGGCGGGTAAACC
TAAGAGAAAAGAGCGTTTATTAGAATAATCGGATATTTAAAAGGGCGTGAAAAGGTTTATCCGTTCGTCC
ATTTGTATGTGCATGCCAACCACAGGGTTCCCCTCGGGATCAAAGTACTTTAAAGTACTTTAAAGTACTT
TAAAGTACTTTGATCCAACCCCTCCGCTGCTATAGTGCAGTCGGCTTCTGACGTTCAGTGCAGCCGTCTT
CTGAAAACGACATGTCGCACAAGTCCTAAGTTACGCGACAGGCTGCCGCCCTGCCCTTTTCCTGGCGTTT
TCTTGTCGCGTGTTTTAGTCGCATAAAGTAGAATACTTGCGACTAGAACCGGAGACATTACGCCATGAAC
AAGAGCGCCGCCGCTGGCCTGCTGGGCTATGCCCGCGTCAGCACCGACGACCAGGACTTGACCAACCAAC
GGGCCGAACTGCACGCGGCCGGCTGCACCAAGCTGTTTTCCGAGAAGATCACCGGCACCAGGCGCGACCG
CCCGGAGCTGGCCAGGATGCTTGACCACCTACGCCCTGGCGACGTTGTGACAGTGACCAGGCTAGACCGC
CTGGCCCGCAGCACCCGCGACCTACTGGACATTGCCGAGCGCATCCAGGAGGCCGGCGCGGGCCTGCGTA
GCCTGGCAGAGCCGTGGGCCGACACCACCACGCCGGCCGGCCGCATGGTGTTGACCGTGTTCGCCGGCAT
TGCCGAGTTCGAGCGTTCCCTAATCATCGACCGCACCCGGAGCGGGCGCGAGGCCGCCAAGGCCCGAGGC
GTGAAGTTTGGCCCCCGCCCTACCCTCACCCCGGCACAGATCGCGCACGCCCGCGAGCTGATCGACCAGG
AAGGCCGCACCGTGAAAGAGGCGGCTGCACTGCTTGGCGTGCATCGCTCGACCCTGTACCGCGCACTTGA
GCGCAGCGAGGAAGTGACGCCCACCGAGGCCAGGCGGCGCGGTGCCTTCCGTGAGGACGCATTGACCGAG
GCCGACGCCCTGGCGGCCGCCGAGAATGAACGCCAAGAGGAACAAGCATGAAACCGCACCAGGACGGCCA
GGACGAACCGTTTTTCATTACCGAAGAGATCGAGGCGGAGATGATCGCGGCCGGGTACGTGTTCGAGCCG
CCCGCGCACGTCTCAACCGTGCGGCTGCATGAAATCCTGGCCGGTTTGTCTGATGCCAAGCTGGCGGCCT
GGCCGGCCAGCTTGGCCGCTGAAGAAACCGAGCGCCGCCGTCTAAAAAGGTGATGTGTATTTGAGTAAAA
CAGCTTGCGTCATGCGGTCGCTGCGTATATGATGCGATGAGTAAATAAACAAATACGCAAGGGGAACGCA
TGAAGGTTATCGCTGTACTTAACCAGAAAGGCGGGTCAGGCAAGACGACCATCGCAACCCATCTAGCCCG
CGCCCTGCAACTCGCCGGGGCCGATGTTCTGTTAGTCGATTCCGATCCCCAGGGCAGTGCCCGCGATTGG
GCGGCCGTGCGGGAAGATCAACCGCTAACCGTTGTCGGCATCGACCGCCCGACGATTGACCGCGACGTGA
AGGCCATCGGCCGGCGCGACTTCGTAGTGATCGACGGAGCGCCCCAGGCGGCGGACTTGGCTGTGTCCGC
GATCAAGGCAGCCGACTTCGTGCTGATTCCGGTGCAGCCAAGCCCTTACGACATATGGGCCACCGCCGAC
CTGGTGGAGCTGGTTAAGCAGCGCATTGAGGTCACGGATGGAAGGCTACAAGCGGCCTTTGTCGTGTCGC
GGGCGATCAAAGGCACGCGCATCGGCGGTGAGGTTGCCGAGGCGCTGGCCGGGTACGAGCTGCCCATTCT
TGAGTCCCGTATCACGCAGCGCGTGAGCTACCCAGGCACTGCCGCCGCCGGCACAACCGTTCTTGAATCA
GAACCCGAGGGCGACGCTGCCCGCGAGGTCCAGGCGCTGGCCGCTGAAATTAAATCAAAACTCATTTGAG
TTAATGAGGTAAAGAGAAAATGAGCAAAAGCACAAACACGCTAAGTGCCGGCCGTCCGAGCGCACGCAGC
AGCAAGGCTGCAACGTTGGCCAGCCTGGCAGACACGCCAGCCATGAAGCGGGTCAACTTTCAGTTGCCGG
CGGAGGATCACACCAAGCTGAAGATGTACGCGGTACGCCAAGGCAAGACCATTACCGAGCTGCTATCTGA
ATACATCGCGCAGCTACCAGAGTAAATGAGCAAATGAATAAATGAGTAGATGAATTTTAGCGGCTAAAGG
AGGCGGCATGGAAAATCAAGAACAACCAGGCACCGACGCCGTGGAATGCCCCATGTGTGGAGGAACGGGC
GGTTGGCCAGGCGTAAGCGGCTGGGTTGTCTGCCGGCCCTGCAATGGCACTGGAACCCCCAAGCCCGAGG
AATCGGCGTGAGCGGTCGCAAACCATCCGGCCCGGTACAAATCGGCGCGGCGCTGGGTGATGACCTGGTG
GAGAAGTTGAAGGCCGCGCAGGCCGCCCAGCGGCAACGCATCGAGGCAGAAGCACGCCCCGGTGAATCGT
GGCAAGCGGCCGCTGATCGAATCCGCAAAGAATCCCGGCAACCGCCGGCAGCCGGTGCGCCGTCGATTAG
GAAGCCGCCCAAGGGCGACGAGCAACCAGATTTTTTCGTTCCGATGCTCTATGACGTGGGCACCCGCGAT
AGTCGCAGCATCATGGACGTGGCCGTTTTCCGTCTGTCGAAGCGTGACCGACGAGCTGGCGAGGTGATCC
GCTACGAGCTTCCAGACGGGCACGTAGAGGTTTCCGCAGGGCCGGCCGGCATGGCCAGTGTGTGGGATTA
CGACCTGGTACTGATGGCGGTTTCCCATCTAACCGAATCCATGAACCGATACCGGGAAGGGAAGGGAGAC
AAGCCCGGCCGCGTGTTCCGTCCACACGTTGCGGACGTACTCAAGTTCTGCCGGCGAGCCGATGGCGGAA
AGCAGAAAGACGACCTGGTAGAAACCTGCATTCGGTTAAACACCACGCACGTTGCCATGCAGCGTACGAA
GAAGGCCAAGAACGGCCGCCTGGTGACGGTATCCGAGGGTGAAGCCTTGATTAGCCGCTACAAGATCGTA
AAGAGCGAAACCGGGCGGCCGGAGTACATCGAGATCGAGCTAGCTGATTGGATGTACCGCGAGATCACAG
AAGGCAAGAACCCGGACGTGCTGACGGTTCACCCCGATTACTTTTTGATCGATCCCGGCATCGGCCGTTT
TCTCTACCGCCTGGCACGCCGCGCCGCAGGCAAGGCAGAAGCCAGATGGTTGTTCAAGACGATCTACGAA
CGCAGTGGCAGCGCCGGAGAGTTCAAGAAGTTCTGTTTCACCGTGCGCAAGCTGATCGGGTCAAATGACC
TGCCGGAGTACGATTTGAAGGAGGAGGCGGGGCAGGCTGGCCCGATCCTAGTCATGCGCTACCGCAACCT
GATCGAGGGCGAAGCATCCGCCGGTTCCTAATGTACGGAGCAGATGCTAGGGCAAATTGCCCTAGCAGGG
GAAAAAGGTCGAAAAGGTCTCTTTCCTGTGGATAGCACGTACATTGGGAACCCAAAGCCGTACATTGGGA
ACCGGAACCCGTACATTGGGAACCCAAAGCCGTACATTGGGAACCGGTCACACATGTAAGTGACTGATAT
AAAAGAGAAAAAAGGCGATTTTTCCGCCTAAAACTCTTTAAAACTTATTAAAACTCTTAAAACCCGCCTG
GCCTGTGCATAACTGTCTGGCCAGCGCACAGCCGAAGAGCTGCAAAAAGCGCCTACCCTTCGGTCGCTGC
GCTCCCTACGCCCCGCCGCTTCGCGTCGGCCTATCGCGGCCGCTGGCCGCTCAAAAATGGCTGGCCTACG
GCCAGGCAATCTACCAGGGCGCGGACAAGCCGCGCCGTCGCCACTCGACCGCCGGCGCCCACATCAAGGC
ACCCTGCCTCGCGCGTTTCGGTGATGACGGTGAAAACCTCTGACACATGCAGCTCCCGGAGACGGTCACA
GCTTGTCTGTAAGCGGATGCCGGGAGCAGACAAGCCCGTCAGGGCGCGTCAGCGGGTGTTGGCGGGTGTC
GGGGCGCAGCCATGACCCAGTCACGTAGCGATAGCGGAGTGTATACTGGCTTAACTATGCGGCATCAGAG
CAGATTGTACTGAGAGTGCACCATATGCGGTGTGAAATACCGCACAGATGCGTAAGGAGAAAATACCGCA
TCAGGCGCTCTTCCGCTTCCTCGCTCACTGACTCGCTGCGCTCGGTCGTTCGGCTGCGGCGAGCGGTATC
AGCTCACTCAAAGGCGGTAATACGGTTATCCACAGAATCAGGGGATAACGCAGGAAAGAACATGTGAGCA
AAAGGCCAGCAAAAGGCCAGGAACCGTAAAAAGGCCGCGTTGCTGGCGTTTTTCCATAGGCTCCGCCCCC
CTGACGAGCATCACAAAAATCGACGCTCAAGTCAGAGGTGGCGAAACCCGACAGGACTATAAAGATACCA
GGCGTTTCCCCCTGGAAGCTCCCTCGTGCGCTCTCCTGTTCCGACCCTGCCGCTTACCGGATACCTGTCC
GCCTTTCTCCCTTCGGGAAGCGTGGCGCTTTCTCATAGCTCACGCTGTAGGTATCTCAGTTCGGTGTAGG
TCGTTCGCTCCAAGCTGGGCTGTGTGCACGAACCCCCCGTTCAGCCCGACCGCTGCGCCTTATCCGGTAA
CTATCGTCTTGAGTCCAACCCGGTAAGACACGACTTATCGCCACTGGCAGCAGCCACTGGTAACAGGATT
AGCAGAGCGAGGTATGTAGGCGGTGCTACAGAGTTCTTGAAGTGGTGGCCTAACTACGGCTACACTAGAA
GGACAGTATTTGGTATCTGCGCTCTGCTGAAGCCAGTTACCTTCGGAAAAAGAGTTGGTAGCTCTTGATC
CGGCAAACAAACCACCGCTGGTAGCGGTGGTTTTTTTGTTTGCAAGCAGCAGATTACGCGCAGAAAAAAA
GGATCTCAAGAAGATCCTTTGATCTTTTCTACGGGGTCTGACGCTCAGTGGAACGAAAACTCACGTTAAG
GGATTTTGGTCATGCATGATATATCTCCCAATTTGTGTAGGGCTTATTATGCACGCTTAAAAATAATAAA
AGCAGACTTGACCTGATAGTTTGGCTGTGAGCAATTATGTGCTTAGTGCATCTAACGCTTGAGTTAAGCC
GCGCCGCGAAGCGGCGTCGGCTTGAACGAATTTCTAGCTAGACATTATTTGCCGACTACCTTGGTGATCT
CGCCTTTCACGTAGTGGACAAATTCTTCCAACTGATCTGCGCGCGAGGCCAAGCGATCTTCTTCTTGTCC
AAGATAAGCCTGTCTAGCTTCAAGTATGACGGGCTGATACTGGGCCGGCAGGCGCTCCATTGCCCAGTCG
GCAGCGACATCCTTCGGCGCGATTTTGCCGGTTACTGCGCTGTACCAAATGCGGGACAACGTAAGCACTA
CATTTCGCTCATCGCCAGCCCAGTCGGGCGGCGAGTTCCATAGCGTTAAGGTTTCATTTAGCGCCTCAAA
TAGATCCTGTTCAGGAACCGGATCAAAGAGTTCCTCCGCCGCTGGACCTACCAAGGCAACGCTATGTTCT
CTTGCTTTTGTCAGCAAGATAGCCAGATCAATGTCGATCGTGGCTGGCTCGAAGATACCTGCAAGAATGT
CATTGCGCTGCCATTCTCCAAATTGCAGTTCGCGCTTAGCTGGATAACGCCACGGAATGATGTCGTCGTG
CACAACAATGGTGACTTCTACAGCGCGGAGAATCTCGCTCTCTCCAGGGGAAGCCGAAGTTTCCAAAAGG
TCGTTGATCAAAGCTCGCCGCGTTGTTTCATCAAGCCTTACGGTCACCGTAACCAGCAAATCAATATCAC
TGTGTGGCTTCAGGCCGCCATCCACTGCGGAGCCGTACAAATGTACGGCCAGCAACGTCGGTTCGAGATG
GCGCTCGATGACGCCAACTACCTCTGATAGTTGAGTCGATACTTCGGCGATCACCGCTTCCCCCATGATG
TTTAACTTTGTTTTAGGGCGACTGCCCTGCTGCGTAACATCGTTGCTGCTCCATAACATCAAACATCGAC
CCACGGCGTAACGCGCTTGCTGCTTGGATGCCCGAGGCATAGACTGTACCCCAAAAAAACAGTCATAACA
AGCCATGAAAACCGCCACTGCGCCGTTACCACCGCTGCGTTCGGTCAAGGTTCTGGAC
Features (pLannotate 1.2.2; 28 found; start..end, strand, type, name):
     37..60      -  promoter       Pc promoter (fragment): intI1 (promoter lies within the coding sequence); class 1 integron promoter
    319..343     +  misc_feature   LB T-DNA repeat: left border repeat from nopaline C58 T-DNA
   1821..1840    +  CDS            2xFLAG (fragment): two tandem FLAG® epitope tags
   1896..5996    +  CDS            cas9: CAS9_STRP1 - Also known as csn1 From Streptococcus pyogenes serotype M1.
   6054..6686    +  terminator     E9 terminator: terminator and polyadenylation signal from the pea rbcS-E9 gene
   6712..6836    +  protein_bind   attR1: mutant version of attR; recombination site for the Gateway® LR reaction LR Clonase™
   6861..6891    +  promoter       lac UV5 promoter: E. coli lac promoter with an "up" mutation
   6915..6944    +  promoter       cat promoter (fragment): promoter of the E. coli cat gene encoding chloramphenicol acetyltransferase
   6945..7625    +  CDS            CmR: chloramphenicol acetyltransferase confers resistance to chloramphenicol
   7782..7940    +  CDS            ccdA (fragment): CCDA_ECO57 - Also known as H, letA. Experimental evidence at protein level: Swiss-Prot protein existence level 1. Antitoxin component of a type II toxin-antitoxin (TA) system which inhibits the post-segregational killing (PSK) of plasmid-free cells, also referred to as a plasmid addiction system. Binds to and blocks the activity of CcdB; will also remove bound CcdB protein from the CcdB-GyrA complex by forming a CcdA-CcdB complex, a process termed rejuvenation. Functions as a transcriptional corepressor for the ccdAB operon, repression also requires CcdB (By similarity). From Escherichia coli
   7945..8250    +  CDS            ccdB: CcdB, a bacterial toxin that poisons DNA gyrase; ccdB; Plasmids containing the ccdB gene cannot be propagated in standard E. coli strains.
   8291..8415    -  protein_bind   attR2: mutant version of attR; recombination site for the Gateway® LR reaction LR Clonase™
   8492..8527    +  misc_feature   MCS (fragment): pUC18/19 multiple cloning site
   8540..8836    -  terminator     E9 terminator (fragment): terminator and polyadenylation signal from the pea rbcS-E9 gene
   8859..9107    -  terminator     HSP terminator: efficient transcription terminator from the Arabidopsis thaliana heat shock protein 18.2 gene (Nagaya et al., 2010)
  10684..11508   -  CDS            DODA1: DOD1W_BETVU - Experimental evidence at transcript level: Swiss-Prot protein existence level 2. Opens the cyclic ring of dihydroxy-phenylalanine (DOPA) between carbons 4 and 5, thus producing an unstable seco-DOPA that rearranges nonenzymatically to betalamic acid. From Beta vulgaris (Sugar beet).
  11575..13065   -  CDS            CYP76AD1: C76AD_BETVU - Also known as Bv2g029890_ucyh From Beta vulgaris (Sugar beet).
  13074..13750   -  promoter       CaMV 35S promoter (enhanced): cauliflower mosaic virus 35S promoter with a duplicated enhancer region
  13765..13789   +  misc_feature   RB T-DNA repeat: right border repeat from nopaline C58 T-DNA
  14159..14560   +  CDS            Y4CG_SINFN (fragment): Protein inferred from homology: Swiss-Prot protein existence level 3. From Sinorhizobium fredii (strain NBRC 101917 / NGR234).
  15120..15749   +  CDS            pVS1 StaA: stability protein from the Pseudomonas plasmid pVS1 (Heeb et al., 2000)
  16178..17251   +  CDS            pVS1 RepA: replication protein from the Pseudomonas plasmid pVS1 (Heeb et al., 2000)
  17317..17511   +  rep_origin     pVS1 oriV: origin of replication for the Pseudomonas plasmid pVS1 (Heeb et al., 2000)
  17714..17753   +  CDS            rop (fragment): Rop protein, which maintains plasmids at low copy number; rop
  17855..17995   +  misc_feature   bom: basis of mobility region from pBR322
  18181..18769   -  rep_origin     ori: high-copy-number ColE1/pMB1/pBR322/pUC origin of replication
  19015..19802   -  CDS            SmR (fragment): aminoglycoside adenylyltransferase (Murphy, 1985); aadA; confers resistance to spectinomycin and streptomycin
  19813..19869   -  CDS            GmR (fragment): gentamycin acetyltransferase; aacC1; confers resistance to gentamycin
