[The description below was written by a language model from this plasmid's Addgene catalogue record and pLannotate feature annotations shown in this document.]
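Description:
pGW_RUBY_EggCas9 is an approximately 20 kb binary T-DNA vector for plant CRISPR genome editing, supplied as an empty Gateway destination backbone built from 35S:RUBY and pRU53. Outside the T-DNA borders it carries a ColE1/pMB1-type origin with a bom site for replication in E. coli, and the pVS1 oriV, RepA and StaA functions that allow stable maintenance in Agrobacterium. An aadA-type spectinomycin/streptomycin resistance gene provides backbone selection. Because the Gateway cassette contains the gyrase toxin gene ccdB along with a chloramphenicol resistance gene, the plasmid is propagated in a ccdB-tolerant strain under chloramphenicol plus spectinomycin selection.

Between the nopaline-type left and right borders lie three modules. The first is a Streptococcus pyogenes Cas9 coding sequence preceded by a FLAG epitope fragment and followed by the pea rbcS-E9 terminator. The catalogue entry states that Cas9 expression is egg cell-specific, although the promoter itself is not annotated in the feature table. The second is the attR1–CmR–ccdB–attR2 cassette, which an LR reaction replaces with a guide RNA expression unit from an entry clone, with loss of ccdB counter-selecting for recombinants. The third, in the opposite orientation, is the RUBY reporter driven by the enhanced CaMV 35S promoter and ended by the Arabidopsis HSP18.2 terminator. The beet betalain biosynthesis genes CYP76AD1 and DODA1 are annotated, while an unannotated stretch between DODA1 and the terminator presumably holds the remaining RUBY component. Constitutive RUBY expression produces red pigment, so transgenic plants are identified visually by colour, and no other plant selectable marker is recorded.
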