Addgene plasmid #225990: pGW_RUBY_EggCas9
Purpose: (Empty Backbone) To clone entry vector with CRISPR guide RNA via Gateway cloning; it has an Egg cell-specific expression of Cas9 and the plant is selected by the red color due to constitutive expression of RUBY
Depositing lab: Imran Siddiqi. Depositing organization: Centre for Cellular and Molecular Biology (CSIR-CCMB).
Backbone
  Vector backbone: 35s:RUBY and pRU53
  Vector type: Plant Expression, CRISPR
  Selectable markers: RUBY (35s:RUBY)
Growth in bacteria
  Bacterial resistance: Chloramphenicol and Spectinomycin, 25 & 50 μg/mL
  Growth temperature: 37°C
  Growth strain: ccdB Survival
  Copy number: High Copy
Gene/Insert
  Gene/Insert name: None
Terms and licenses: Academic/Nonprofit Terms; Industry Terms: Not Available to Industry
How to cite: pGW_RUBY_EggCas9 was a gift from Imran Siddiqi (Addgene plasmid # 225990 ; http://n2t.net/addgene:225990 ; RRID:Addgene_225990)
